>Addgene plasmid #43004 | I-AGGC | depositor partial sequence | sequence record 58269 | I-AGGC sequence 424 bps
CGTCTCCTGACCCCAGAGCAGGTCGTGGCAATCGCCTCCAACATTGGCGGGAAACAGGCACTCGAGACTG
TCCAGCGCCTGCTTCCCGTGCTGTGCCAAGCGCACGGACTCACCCCAGAGCAGGTCGTGGCAATCGCGAG
CAATAACGGCGGAAAACAGGCTTTGGAAACGGTGCAGAGGCTCCTTCCAGTGCTGTGCCAAGCGCACGGC
CTCACCCCAGAGCAGGTCGTGGCAATCGCGAGCAATAACGGCGGAAAACAGGCTTTGGAAACGGTGCAGA
GGCTCCTTCCAGTGCTGTGCCAAGCGCACGGATTAACCCCAGAGCAGGTCGTGGCGATCGCAAGCCACGA
CGGAGGAAAGCAAGCCTTGGAAACAGTACAGAGGCTGTTGCCTGTGCTGTGCCAAGCGCACGGCTTAAGA
GACG
