>Addgene plasmid #43004 | I-AGGC | addgene partial sequence | sequence record 59957 | M13-F20 5'-TGTAAAACGACGGCCAGT-3'
CTATAGGGCGAATTGGGCCCTCTAGATGCATGCTCGAGCGGCCGCCAGTGTGATGGATATCTGCAGAATT
CGCCCTTATATAGATGCCGTCCTAGCGCGTCTCCTGACCCCAGAGCAGGTCGTGGCAATCGCCTCCAACA
TTGGCGGGAAACAGGCACTCGAGACTGTCCAGCGCCTGCTTCCCGTGCTGTGCCAAGCGCACGGACTCAC
CCCAGAGCAGGTCGTGGCAATCGCGAGCAATAACGGCGGAAAACAGGCTTTGGAAACGGTGCAGAGGCTC
CTTCCAGTGCTGTGCCAAGCGCACGGCCTCACCCCAGAGCAGGTCGTGGCAATCGCGAGCAATAACGGCG
GAAAACAGGCTTTGGAAACGGTGCAGAGGCTCCTTCCAGTGCTGTGCCAAGCGCACGGATTAACCCCAGA
GCAGGTCGTGGCGATCGCAAGCCACGACGGAGGAAAGCAAGCCTTGGAAACAGTACAGAGGCTGTTGCCT
GTGCTGTGCCAAGCGCACGGCTTAAGAGACGTGGGCACAGGAAAGATACTTAAGGGCGAATTCCAGCACA
CTGGCGGCCGTTACTAGTGGATCCGAGCTCGGTACCAAGCTTGGCGTAATCATGGTCATAGCTGTTTCCT
GTGTGAAATTGTTATCCGCTCACAATTCCACACAACATACGAGCCGGAAGCATAAAGTGTAAAGCCTGGG
GTGCCTAATGAGTGAGCTAACTCACATTAATTGCGTTGCGCTCACTGCCCGCTTTCCAGTCGGGAAACCT
GTCGTGCCAGCTGCATTAATGAATCGGCCAACGCGCGGGGAGAGGCGGTTTGCGTATTGGGCGCTCTTCC
GCTTCCTCGCTCACTGACTCGCTGCGCTCGGTCGTTCGGCTGCGGCGAGCGGTATCAGCTCACTCAAAGG
CG
