[The description below was written by a language model from this plasmid's Addgene catalogue record.]
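Description:
I-AGGC is a bacterial cloning plasmid built on the commercial pCRII-TOPO backbone (about 3.97 kb without insert), into which a 424 bp synthetic fragment was introduced by TOPO cloning. It is a high-copy plasmid maintained in E. coli and carries resistance to both ampicillin and kanamycin, so either or both drugs can be used for selection. No feature table accompanies the record, so the positions of the origin, resistance genes and flanking elements are not documented here. The listed sequencing primers (T7 at the 5′ side and M13 reverse at the 3′ side) indicate that the insert sits in the standard cloning site between these primer-binding sequences.

The record gives the insert only by its name, I-AGGC, and describes it as synthetic; it does not state what the fragment encodes. The associated publication describes a TALEN genome-editing system for generating human stem cell-based disease models. In that context, the name and insert size are consistent with a pre-assembled block of TAL effector repeats recognising the four-base sequence AGGC, with the "I" prefix plausibly marking its position in an ordered assembly. This interpretation is an inference from the name and publication title rather than something stated in the catalogue fields. The plasmid has no recorded mammalian promoter, tag or reporter and is classed purely as a cloning vector. It is therefore best understood as a library component from which the insert is recovered for building full-length TALEN constructs, not as an expression construct in its own right.
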