Addgene plasmid #43004: I-AGGC
Depositing lab: Chad Cowan & Kiran Musunuru. Depositing organization: Harvard University. Publication: A TALEN Genome-Editing System for Generating Human Stem Cell-Based Disease Models. Ding Q, Lee YK, Schaefer EA, Peters DT, Veres A, Kim K, Kuperwasser N, Motola DL, Meissner TB, Hendriks WT, Trevisan M, Gupta RM, Moisan A, Banks E, Friesen M, Schinzel RT, Xia F, Tang A, Xia Y, Figueroa E, Wann A, Ahfeldt T, Daheron L, Zhang F, Rubin LL, Peng LF, Chung RT, Musunuru K, Cowan CA. Cell Stem Cell. 2012 Dec 12. pii: S1934-5909(12)00645-5. doi: 10.1016/j.stem.2012.11.011. PubMed 23246482.
Backbone
  Vector backbone: pCRII-TOPO
  Backbone manufacturer: Invitrogen
  Backbone size w/o insert (bp): 3973
  Vector type: Bacterial Cloning
Growth in bacteria
  Bacterial resistance: Ampicillin and Kanamycin, 100 & 50 μg/mL
  Growth temperature: 37°C
  Growth strain: Top10
  Copy number: High Copy
Gene/Insert
  Gene/Insert name: I-AGGC
  Species: Synthetic
  Insert size (bp): 424
  Cloning method: TOPO Cloning
  Sequencing primers: 5′ T7; 3′ M13-rev
Terms and licenses: Academic/Nonprofit Terms; Industry Terms: Not Available to Industry
How to cite: I-AGGC was a gift from Chad Cowan & Kiran Musunuru (Addgene plasmid # 43004 ; http://n2t.net/addgene:43004 ; RRID:Addgene_43004)
